>Addgene plasmid #114264 | pMXBP_aFq | addgene full sequence | sequence record 225179 | Addgene NGS Result
CACTCTGTGACTTGGTCTCAAGGTGGAGTGAGACCGGCCTAGCAGGTGTGAGTTTGTCAGACCAAGTTTA
CTCATATATACTTTAGATTGATTTAAAACTTCATTTTTAATTTAAAAGGATCTAGGTGAAGATCCTTTTT
GATAATCTCATGACCAAAATCCCTTAACGTGAGTTTTCGTTCCACTGAGCGTCAGACCCCGTAGAAAAGA
TCAAAGGATCTTCTTGAGATCCTTTTTTTCTGCGCGTAATCTGCTGCTTGCAAACAAAAAAACCACCGCT
ACCAGCGGTGGTTTGTTTGCCGGATCAAGAGCTACCAACTCTTTTTCCGAAGGTAACTGGCTTCAGCAGA
GCGCAGATACCAAATACTGTTCTTCTAGTGTAGCCGTAGTTAGGCCACCACTTCAAGAACTCTGTAGCAC
CGCCTACATACCTCGCTCTGCTAATCCTGTTACCAGTGGCTGCTGCCAGTGGCGATAAGTCGTGTCTTAC
CGGGTTGGACTCAAGACGATAGTTACCGGATAAGGCGCAGCGGTCGGGCTGAACGGGGGGTTCGTGCACA
CAGCCCAGCTTGGAGCGAACGACCTACACCGAACTGAGATACCTACAGCGTGAGCTATGAGAAAGCGCCA
CGCTTCCCGAAGGGAGAAAGGCGGACAGGTATCCGGTAAGCGGCAGGGTCGGAACAGGAGAGCGCACGAG
GGAGCTTCCAGGGGGAAACGCCTGGTATCTTTATAGTCCTGTCGGGTTTCGCCACCTCTGACTTGAGCGT
CGATTTTTGTGATGCTCGTCAGGGGGGCGGAGCCTATGGAAAAACGCCAGCAACGCGGCCTTTTTACGGT
TCCTGGCCTTTTGCTGGCCTTTTGCTCACATGTTCTTTCCTGCGTTATCCCCTGATTCTGTGGATAACCG
TATTACCGCCTTTGAGTGAGCTGATACCGCTCGCCGCAGCCGAACGACCGAGCGCAGCGAGTCAGTGAGC
GAGGAAGCGGAAGAGCGCCCAATACGCAAACCGCCTCTCCCCGCGCGTTGGCCGATTCATTAATGCAGCT
GGCACGACAGGTTTCCCGACTGGAAAGCGGGCAGTGAGCGCAACGCAATTAATGTGAGTTAGCTCACTCA
TTAGGCACCCCAGGCTTTACACTTTATGCTTCCGGCTCGTATGTTGTGTGGAATTGTGAGCGGATAACAA
TTTCACACAGGAAACAGCTATGACCATGATTACGCCAAGCTTGCATGCCTGCAGGTCGACTCTAGAGGAT
CCCCGGGTACCGAGCTCGAATTCACTGGCCGTCGTTTTACAACGTCGTGACTGGGAAAACCCTGGCGTTA
CCCAACTTAATCGCCTTGCAGCACATCCCCCTTTCGCCAGCTGGCGTAATAGCGAAGAGGCCCGCACCGA
TCGCCCTTCCCAACAGTTGCGCAGCCTGAATGGCGAATGGCGCCTGATGCGGTATTTTCTCCTTACGCAT
CTGTGCGGTATTTCACACCGCATATGGTGCACTCTCAGTACAATCTGCTCTGATGCCGCATAGTTAAGCC
AGCCCCGACACCCGCCAACACCCGCTGACGCGCCCTGACGGGCTTGTCTGCTCCCGGCATCCGCTTACAG
ACAAGCTGTGACAAGTACCACCTGGAACGCCAAAGGTCTCACGCTTGAGACCAAGTCACGAAGTGTGCGG
CCGCCTTCGTGCGCGGAACCCCTATTTGTTTATTTTTCTAAATACATTCAAATATGTATCCGCTCATGAG
ACAATAACCTTGATAAATGCTTCAATAATATTGAAAAAGGAAGAGTATGAGTATTCAACATTTCCGTGTC
GCCCTTATTCCCTTTTTTGCGGCATTTTGCCTTCCTGTTTTTGCTCACCCAGAAACGCTGGTGAAAGTAA
AAGATGCTGAAGATCAGTTGGGTGCACGAGTGGGTTACATCGAACTGGATCTCAACAGCGGTAAGATCCT
TGAGAGTTTTCGCCCCGAAGAACGTTTTCCAATGATGAGCACTTTTAAAGTTCTGCTATGTGGCGCGGTA
TTATCCCGTATTGACGCCGGGCAAGAGCAACTCGGTCGCCGCATACACTATTCTCAGAATGACTTGGTTG
AGTACTCACCAGTCACAGAAAAGCATCTTACGGATGGCATGACAGTAAGAGAATTATGCAGTGCTGCCAT
AACCATGAGTGATAACACTGCGGCCAACTTACTTCTGACAACGATCGGAGGACCGAAGGAGCTAACCGCT
TTTTTGCACAACATGGGGGATCATGTAACTCGCCTTGATCGTTGGGAACCGGAGCTGAATGAAGCCATAC
CAAACGACGAGCGTGACACCACGATGCCTGTAGCAATGGCAACAACGTTGCGCAAACTATTAACTGGCGA
ACTACTTACTCTAGCTTCCCGGCAACAATTAATAGACTGGATGGAGGCGGATAAAGTTGCAGGACCACTT
CTGCGCTCGGCCCTTCCGGCTGGCTGGTTTATTGCTGATAAATCTGGAGCCGGTGAGCGTGGTTCTCGCG
GTATCATTGCAGCACTGGGGCCAGATGGTAAGCCCTCCCGTATCGTAGTTATCTACACGACGGGGAGTCA
GGCAACTATGGATGAACGAAATAGACAGATCGCTGAGATAGGTGCCTCACTGATTAAGCATTGGTAAGAG
CTGGAGCGGCGTAACCGTCGCACAGGAAGGACAGAGAAAGCGCGGATCTGGGAAGTGACGGACAGAACGG
TCAGGACCTGGATTGGGGAGGCGGTTGCCGCCGCTGCTGCTGACGGTGTGACGTTCTCTGTTCCGGTCAC
ACCACATACGTTCCGCCATTCCTATGCGATGCACATGCTGTATGCCGGTATACCGCTGAAAGTTCTGCAA
AGCCTGATGGGACATAAGTCCATCAGTTCAACGGAAGTCTACACGAAGGTTTTTGCGCTGGATGTGGCTG
CCCGGCTCCGGGTGCAGTTTGCGATGCCGGAGTCTGATGCGGTTGCGATGCTGAAACAATTATCCTGAGA
ATAAATGCCTTGGCCTTTATATGGAAATGTGGAACTGAGTGGATATGCTGTTTTTGTCTGTTAAACAGAG
AAGCTGGCTGTTATCCACTGAGAAGCGAACGAAACAGTCGGGAAAATCTCCCATTATCGTAGAGATCCGC
ATTATTAATCTCAGGAGCCTGTGTAGCGTTTATAGGAAGTAGTGTTCTGTCATGATGCCTGCAAGCGGTA
ACGAAAACGATTTGAATATGCCTTCAGGAACAATAGAAATCTTCGTGCGGTGTTACGTTGAAGTGGAGCG
GATTATGTCAGCAATGGACAGAACAACCTAATGAACACAGAACCATGATGTGGTCTGTCCTTTTACAGCC
AGTAGTGCTCGCCGCAGTCGAGCGACAGGGCGAAGCCCTCGAGTGAGCGAGGAAGCACCAGGGAACAGCA
CTTATATATTCTGCTTACACACGATGCCTGAAAAAACTTCCCTTGGGGTTATCCACTTATCCACGGGGAT
ATTTTTATAATTATTTTTTTTATAGTTTTTAGATCTTCTTTTTTAGAGCGCCTTGTAGGCCTTTATCCAT
GCTGGTTCTAGAGAAGGTGTTGTGACAAATTGCCCTTTCAGTGTGACAAATCACCCTCAAATGACAGTCC
TGTCTGTGACAAATTGCCCTTAACCCTGTGACAAATTGCCCTCAGAAGAAGCTGTTTTTTCACAAAGTTA
TCCCTGCTTATTGACTCTTTTTTATTTAGTGTGACAATCTAAAAACTTGTCACACTTCACATGGATCTGT
CATGGCGGAAACAGCGGTTATCAATCACAAGAAACGTAAAAATAGCCCGCGAATCGTCCAGTCAAACGAC
CTCACTGAGGCGGCATATAGTCTCTCCCGGGATCAAAAACGTATGCTGTATCTGTTCGTTGACCAGATCA
GAAAATCTGATGGCACCCTACAGGAACATGACGGTATCTGCGAGATCCATGTTGCTAAATATGCTGAAAT
ATTCGGATTGACCTCTGCGGAAGCCAGTAAGGATATACGGCAGGCATTGAAGAGTTTCGCGGGGAAGGAA
GTGGTTTTTTATCGCCCTGAAGAGGATGCCGGCGATGAAAAAGGCTATGAATCTTTTCCTTGGTTTATCA
AACGTGCGCACAGTCCATCCAGAGGGCTTTACAGTGTACATATCAACCCATATCTCATTCCCTTCTTTAT
CGGGTTACAGAACCGGTTTACGCAGTTTCGGCTTAGTGAAACAAAAGAAATCACCAATCCGTATGCCATG
CGTTTATACGAATCCCTGTGTCAGTATCGTAAGCCGGATGGCTCAGGCATCGTGTCTCTGAAAATCGACT
GGATCATAGAGCGTTACCAGCTGCCTCAAAGTTACCAGCGTATGCCTGACTTCCGCCGCCGCTTCCTGCA
GGTCTGTGTTAATGAGATCAACAGCAGAACTCCAATGCGCCTCTCATACATTGAGAAAAAGAAAGGCCGC
CAGACGACTCATATCGTATTTTCCTTCCGCGATATCACTTCCATGACGACAGGATAGTCTGAGGGTTATC
TGTCACAGATTTGAGGGTGGTTCGTCACATTTGTTCTGACCTACTGAGGGTAATTTGTCACAGTTTTGCT
GTTTCCTTCAGCCTGCATGGATTTTCTCATACTTTTTGAACTGTAATTTTTAAGGAAGCCAAATTTGAGG
GCAGTTTGTCACAGTTGATTTCCTTCTCTTTCCCTTCGTCATGTGACCTGATATCGGGGGTTAGTTCGTC
ATCATTGATGAGGGTTGATTATCACAGTTTATTACTCTGAATTGGCTATCCGCGTGTGTACCTCTACCTG
GAGTTTTTCCCACGGTGGATATTTCTTCTTGCGCTGAGCGTAAGAGCTATCTGACAGAACAGTTCTTCTT
TGCTTCCTCGCCAGTTCGCTCGCTATGCTCGGTTACACGGCTGCGGCGAGCGCTAGTGATAATAAGTGAC
TGAGGTATGTGGTGTTCTTATCTCCTTTTGTAGTGTTGCTCTTATTTTAAACAACTTTGCGGTTTTTTGA
TGACTTTGCGATTTTGTTGTTGCTTTGCAGTAAATTGCAAGATTTAATAAAAAAACGCAAAGCAATGATT
AAAGGATGTTCAGAATGAAACTCATGGAAACACTTAACCAGTGCATAAACGCTGGTCATGAAATGACGAA
GGCTATCGCCATTGCACAGTTTAATGATGACAGCCCGGAAGCGAGGAAAATAACCCGGCGCTGGAGAATA
GGTGAAGCAGCGGATTTAGTTGGGGTTTCTTCTCAGGCTATCAGAGATGCCGAGAAAGCAGGGCGACTAC
CGCACCCGGATATGGAAATTCGAGGACGGGTTGAGCAACGTGTTGGTTATACAATTGAACAAATTAATCA
TATGCGTGATGTGTTTGGTACGCGATTGCGACGTGCTGAGGACGTATTTCCACCGGTGATCGGGGTTGCT
GCCCATAAAGGTGGCGTTTACAAAACCTCAGTTTCTGTTCATCTTGCTCAGGATCTGGCTCTGAAGGGGC
TACGTGTTTTGCTCGTGGAAGGTAACGACCCCCAGGGAACAGCCTCAATGTATCACGGATGGGTACCAGA
TCTTCATATTCATGCAGAAGATACTCTCCTGCCTTTCTATCTTGGGGAAAAGGACGATGTCACTTATGCA
ATAAAGCCCACTTGCTGGCCGGGGCTTGACATTATTCCTTCCTGTCTGGCTCTGCACCGTATTGAAACTG
AGTTAATGGGCAAATTTGATGAAGGTAAACTGCCCACCGATCCACACCTGATGCTCCGACTGGCCATTGA
AACTGTTGCTCATGACTATGATGTCATAGTTATTGACAGCGCGCCTAACCTGGGTATCGGCACGATTAAT
GTCGTATGTGCTGCTGATGTGCTGATTGTTCCCACGCCTGCTGAGTTGTTTGACTACACCTCCGCACTGC
AGTTTTTCGATATGCTTCGTGATCTGCTCAAGAACGTTGATCTTAAAGGGTTCGAGCCTGATGTACGTAT
TTTGCTTACCAAATACAGCAATAGTAATGGCTCTCAGTCCCCGTGGATGGAGGAGCAAATTCGGGATGCC
TGGGGAAGCATGGTTCTAAAAAATGTTGTACGTGAAACGGATGAAGTTGGTAAAGGTCAGATCCGGATGA
GAACTGTTTTTGAACAGGCCATTGATCAACGCAGTTCAACTGGTGCCTGGAGAAATGCTCTTTCTATTTG
GGAACCTGTCTGCAATGAAATTTTCGATCGTCTGATTAAACCACGCTGGGAGATTAGATAATGAAGCGTG
CGCCTGTTATTCCAAAACATACGCTCAATACTCAACCGGTTGAAGATACTTCGTTATCGACACCAGCTGC
CCCGATGGTGGATTCGTTAATTGCGCGCGTAGGAGTAATGGCTCGCGGTAATGCCATTACTTTGCCTGTA
TGTGGTCGGGATGTGAAGTTTACTCTTGAAGTGCTCCGGGGTGATAGTGTTGAGAAAACCTCTCGGGTAT
GGTCAGGTAATGAACGTGACCAGGAGCTGCTTACTGAGGACGCACTGGATGATCTCATCCCTTCTTTTCT
ACTGACTGGTCAACAGACACCGGCGTTCGGTCGAAGAGTATCTGGTGTCATAGAAATTGCCGATGGGAGT
CGCCGTCGTAAAGCTGCTGCACTTACCGAAAGTGATTATCGTGTTCTGGTTGGCGAGCTGGATGATGAGC
AGATGGCTGCATTATCCAGATTGGGTAACGATTATCGCCCAACAAGTGCTTATGAACGTGGTCAGCGTTA
TGCAAGCCGATTGCAGAATGAATTTGCTGGAAATATTTCTGCGCTGGCTGATGCGGAAAATATTTCACGT
AAGATTATTACCCGCTGTATCAACACCGCCAAATTGCCTAAATCAGTTGTTGCTCTTTTTTCTCACCCCG
GTGAACTATCTGCCCGGTCAGGTGATGCACTTCAAAAAGCCTTTACAGATAAAGAGGAATTACTTAAGCA
GCAGGCATCTAACCTTCATGAGCAGAAAAAAGCTGGGGTGATATTTGAAGCTGAAGAAGTTATCACTCTT
TTAACTTCTGTGCTTAAAACGTCATCTGCATCAAGAACTAGTTTAAGCTCACGACATCAGTTTGCTCCTG
GAGCGACAGTATTGTATAAGGGCGATAAAATGGTGCTTAACCTGGACAGGTCACGTGTTCCAACTGAGTG
TATAGAGAAAATTGAGGCCATTCTTAAGGAACTTGAAAAGCCAGCACCCTGATGCGACCACGTTTTAGTC
TACGTTTATCTGTCTTTACTTAATGTCCTTTGTTACAGGCCAGAAAGCATAACTGGCCTGAATATTCTCT
CTGGGCCCACTGTTCCACTTGTATCGTCGGTCTGATAATCAGACTGGGACCACGGTCCCACTCGTATCGT
CGGTCTGATTATTAGTCTGGGACCACGGTCCCACTCGTATCGTCGGTCTGATTATTAGTCTGGGACCACG
GTCCCACTCGTATCGTCGGTCTGATAATCAGACTGGGACCACGGTCCCACTCGTATCGTCGGTCTGATTA
TTAGTCTGGGACCATGGTCCCACTCGTATCGTCGGTCTGATTATTAGTCTGGGACCACGGTCCCACTCGT
ATCGTCGGTCTGATTATTAGTCTGGAACCACGGTCCCACTCGTATCGTCGGTCTGATTATTAGTCTGGGA
CCACGGTCCCACTCGTATCGTCGGTCTGATTATTAGTCTGGGACCACGATCCCACTCGTGTTGTCGGTCT
GATTATCGGTCTGGGACCACGGTCCCACTTGTATTGTCGATCAGACTATCAGCGTGAGACTACGATTCCA
TCAATGCCTGTCAAGGGCAAGTATTGACATGTCGTCGTAACCTGTAGAACGGAGTAACCTCGGTGTGCGG
TTGTATGCCTGCTGTGGATTGCTGCTGTGTCCTGCTTATCCACAACATTTTGCGCACGGTTATGTGGACA
AAATACCTGGTTACCCAGGCCGTGCCGGCACGTTAACCGGGCTGCATCCGATGCAAGTGTGTCGCTGTCG
ACGCAAGCGGCCGCA
Features (pLannotate 1.2.2; 18 found; start..end, strand, type, name):
    224..812     +  rep_origin     ori: high-copy-number ColE1/pMB1/pBR322/pUC origin of replication
    995..1087    +  CDS            lacI (fragment): lac repressor; lacI; The lac repressor binds to the lac operator to inhibit transcription in E. coli. This inhibition can be relieved by adding lactose or isopropyl-β-D-thiogalactopyranoside (IPTG).
   1100..1121    +  protein_bind   CAP binding site: CAP binding activates transcription in the presence of cAMP. E. coli catabolite activator protein
   1136..1166    +  promoter       lac promoter: promoter for the E. coli lac operon
   1174..1190    +  protein_bind   lac operator: The lac repressor binds to the lac operator to inhibit transcription in E. coli. This inhibition can be relieved by adding lactose or isopropyl-β-D-thiogalactopyranoside (IPTG). lac repressor encoded by lacI
   1227..1283    -  misc_feature   MCS: pUC18/19 multiple cloning site
   1280..1437    +  CDS            lacZα (fragment): LacZα fragment of β-galactosidase; lacZ fragment
   1443..1542    -  misc_feature   bom (fragment): basis of mobility region from pBR322
   1692..1796    +  promoter       AmpR promoter: bla
   1797..2657    +  CDS            AmpR: β-lactamase; bla; confers resistance to ampicillin, carbenicillin, and related antibiotics
   2661..3005    +  CDS            resD (fragment): REDF_ECOLI - Also known as D. Protein inferred from homology: Swiss-Prot protein existence level 3. Acts as a repressor of transcription and as a site-specific resolvase that cleaves at the RfsF site. From Escherichia coli (strain K12).
   3472..3691    +  rep_origin     ori2: secondary origin of replication for the bacterial F plasmid; also known as oriS
   3782..4534    +  CDS            repE: REPE1_ECOLI - Also known as E, rep. Experimental evidence at protein level: Swiss-Prot protein existence level 1. Replication initiator in the monomeric form, and autogenous repressor in the dimeric form. From Escherichia coli (strain K12).
   4540..4790    +  misc_feature   incC: incC; incompatibility region of the bacterial F plasmid
   5116..6291    +  CDS            sopA: partitioning protein for the bacterial F plasmid; sopA
   6291..7259    +  CDS            sopB: SOPB_ECOLI - Also known as B. Experimental evidence at protein level: Swiss-Prot protein existence level 1. Control of plasmid partitioning; required to recognize the cis-acting. Binds specifically with the DNA segment containing the sopC region. SopB is trans-acting. From Escherichia coli (strain K12).
   7335..7808    +  misc_feature   sopC: sopC; centromere-like partitioning region of the bacterial F plasmid
   7908..1       +  CDS            yuaZ (fragment) (across the origin): YUAZ_ECO57 - Protein predicted: Swiss-Prot protein existence level 4. From Escherichia coli O157:H7.
