[The description below was written by a language model from this plasmid's Addgene catalogue record and pLannotate feature annotations shown in this document.]
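Description:
pMXBP_aFq is a synthetic-biology assembly vector on the pMXBP backbone, built for MetClo, a methylase-assisted hierarchical DNA assembly method that uses a single type IIS restriction enzyme throughout. This version is designed for BsaI-based MetClo and carries adaptor sequences of type a-q flanking the cloning position, which define the overhangs used when assembled fragments are passed on to the next level. The BsaI sites and adaptors are not annotated in the feature table, so their exact arrangement cannot be read from the record. The plasmid is propagated in E. coli under ampicillin selection, provided by a β-lactamase gene with its native promoter.

The 8,065 nt sequence contains the F plasmid maintenance module: ori2 (oriS), the repE initiator, the incC incompatibility region and the sopA/sopB/sopC partitioning system, together with fragments of resD and yuaZ. These elements normally give stable, low-copy inheritance suited to large inserts. The annotation also finds a high-copy ColE1/pUC-type origin immediately upstream of the LacZα cassette, along with a bom fragment, and the catalogue lists the plasmid as high copy. Whether this origin lies inside the replaceable region, so that final assemblies rely on the F origin alone, is plausible from its position but is not stated in the record.

The listed insert is a LacZα cassette consisting of a lacI fragment, CAP binding site, lac promoter and operator, a pUC18/19 multiple cloning site and the lacZα fragment. In vectors of this kind it typically acts as a blue/white screening marker that is displaced when assembled DNA is inserted. The construct therefore serves as an empty recipient vector for building multi-part DNA assemblies.
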