Addgene plasmid #114264: pMXBP_aFq
Purpose: POC12406, MetClo assembly vector with F replication origin and ampicillin resistance for BsaI-based MetClo, adaptor sequence type a-q
Depositing lab: Christopher A. O'Callaghan. Depositing organization: University of Oxford. Publication: MetClo: methylase-assisted hierarchical DNA assembly using a single type IIS restriction enzyme. Lin D, O'Callaghan CA. Nucleic Acids Res. 2018 Jul 9. pii: 5050631. doi: 10.1093/nar/gky596. PubMed 29986052.
Backbone
  Vector backbone: pMXBP
  Vector type: Synthetic Biology
Growth in bacteria
  Bacterial resistance: Ampicillin, 100 μg/mL
  Growth temperature: 37°C
  Growth strain: DH5alpha
  Copy number: High Copy
Gene/Insert
  Gene/Insert name: LacZalpha
  Species: Synthetic
  Cloning method: Restriction Enzyme; 5′ cloning site unknown (unknown if destroyed)
Terms and licenses: Academic/Nonprofit Terms; Industry Terms: Not Available to Industry
How to cite: pMXBP_aFq was a gift from Christopher A. O'Callaghan (Addgene plasmid # 114264 ; http://n2t.net/addgene:114264 ; RRID:Addgene_114264)
